>Addgene plasmid #57445 | mEos3.2-Calnexin-N-14 | depositor partial sequence | sequence record 88579 | insert sequence
GATCCGCTAGCGCTACCGGACTCAGATCTCGAGACCGCCATGGAAGGGAAGTGGTTGCTGTGTATGTTAC
TGGTGCTTGGAACTGCTATTGTTGAGGCTCATGATGGACATGATGATGATGTGATTGATATTGAGGATGA
CCTTGACGATGTCATTGAAGAGGTAGAAGACTCAAAACCAGATACCACTGCTCCTCCTTCATCTCCCAAG
GTTACTTACAAAGCTCCAGTTCCAACAGGGGAAGTATATTTTGCTGATTCTTTTGACAGAGGAACTCTGT
CAGGGTGGATTTTATCCAAAGCCAAGAAAGACGATACCGATGATGAAATTGCCAAATATGATGGAAAGTG
GGAGGTAGAGGAAATGAAGGAGTCAAAGCTTCCAGGTGATAAAGGACTTGTGTTGATGTCTCGGGCCAAG
CATCATGCCATCTCTGCTAAACTGAACAAGCCCTTCCTGTTTGACACCAAGCCTCTCATTGTTCAGTATG
AGGTTAATTTCCAAAATGGAATAGAATGTGGTGGTGCCTATGTGAAACTGCTTTCTAAAACACCAGAACT
CAACCTGGATCAGTTCCATGACAAGACCCCTTATACGATTATGTTTGGTCCAGATAAATGTGGAGAGGAC
TATAAACTGCACTTCATCTTCCGACACAAAAACCCCAAAACGGGTATCTATGAAGAAAAACATGCTAAGA
GGCCAGATGCAGATCTGAAGACCTATTTTACTGATAAGAAAACACATCTTTACACACTAATCTTGAATCC
AGATAATAGTTTTGAAATACTGGTTGACCAATCTGTGGTGAATAGTGGAAATCTGCTCAATGACATGACT
CCTCCTGTAAATCCTTCACGTGAAATTGAGGACCCAGAAGACCGGAAGCCCGAGGATTGGGATGAAAGAC
CAAAAATCCCAGATCCAGAAGCTGTCAAGCCAGATGACTGGGATGAAGATGCCCCTGCTAAGATTCCAGA
TGAAGAGGCCACAAAACCCGAAGGCTGGTTAGATGATGAGCCTGAGTACGTACCTGATCCAGACGCAGAG
AAACCTGAGGATTGGGATGAAGACATGGATGGAGAATGGGAGGCTCCTCAGATTGCCAACCCTAGATGTG
AGTCAGCTCCTGGATGTGGTGTCTGGCAGCGACCTGTGATTGACAACCCCAATTATAAAGGCAAATGGAA
GCCTCCTATGATTGACAATCCCAGTTACCAGGGAATCTGGAAACCCAGGAAAATACCAAATCCAGATTTC
TTTGAAGATCTGGAACCTTTCAGAATGACTCCTTTTAGTGCTATTGGTTTGGAGCTGTGGTCCATGACCT
CTGACATTTTTTTTGACAACTTTATCATTTGTGCTGATCGAAGAATAGTTGATGATTGGGCCAATGATGG
ATGGGGCCTGAAGAAAGCTGCTGATGGGGCTGCTGAGCCAGGCGTTGTGGGGCAGATGAACGAGGCAGCT
GAAGAGCGCCCGTGGCTGTGGGTAGTCTATATTCTAACTGTAGCCCTTCCTGTGTTCCTGGTTATCCTCT
TCTGCTGTTCTGGAAAGAAACAGACCAGTGGTATGGAGTATAAGAAAACTGATGCACCTCAACCGGATGT
GAAGGAAGAGGAAGAAGAGAAGGAAGAGGAAAAGGACAAGGGAGATGAGGAGGAGGAAGGAGAAGAGAAA
CTTGAAGAGAAACAGAAAAGTGATGCTGAAGAAGATGGTGGCACTGTCAGTCAAGAGGAGGAAGACAGAA
AACCTAAAGCAGAGGAGGATGAAATTTTGAACAGATCACCAAGAAACAGAAAGCCACGAAGAGAGGGGGG
TGCGTCAGGCGGCAGCGGATCTGGACCGGTCGCCACCATGAGTGCGATTAAGCCAGACATGAAGATCAAA
CTCCGTATGGAAGGCAACGTAAACGGGCACCACTTTGTGATCGACGGAGATGGTACAGGCAAGCCTTTTG
AGGGAAAACAGAGTATGGATCTTGAAGTCAAAGAGGGCGGACCTCTGCCTTTTGCCTTTGATATCCTGAC
CACTGCATTCCATTACGGCAACAGGGTATTCGCCAAATATCCAGACAACATACAAGACTATTTTAAGCAG
TCGTTTCCTAAGGGGTATTCGTGGGAACGAAGCTTGACTTTCGAAGACGGGGGCATTTGCAACGCCAGAA
ACGACATAACAATGGAAGGGGACACTTTCTATAATAAAGTTCGATTTTATGGTACCAACTTTCCCGCCAA
TGGTCCAGTTATGCAGAAGAAGACGCTGAAATGGGAGCCCTCCACTGAGAAAATGTATGTGCGTGATGGA
GTGCTGACGGGTGATATTGAGATGGCTTTGTTGCTTGAAGGAAATGCCCATTACCGATGTGACTTCAGAA
CTACTTACAAAGCTAAGGAGAAGGGTGTCAAGTTACCAGGCGCCCACTTTGTGGACCACTGCATTGAGAT
TTTAAGCCATGACAAAGATTACAACAAGGTTAAGCTGTATGAGCATGCTGTTGCTCATTCTGGATTGCCT
GACAATGCCAGACGATAAGCGGCCGCGACTCTAGATCATAATCAGCCATACCACATT
