>Addgene plasmid #57445 | mEos3.2-Calnexin-N-14 | addgene partial sequence | sequence record 146078 | AllEos-R 5'-GTACCATCTCCGTCGATCAC-3'
TTTGATCTTCATGTCTGGCTTAATCGCACTCATGGTGGCGACCGGTCCAGATCCGCTGCCGCCTGACGCA
CCCCCCTCTCTTCGTGGCTTTCTGTTTCTTGGTGATCTGTTCAAAATTTCATCCTCCTCTGCTTTAGGTT
TTCTGTCTTCCTCCTCTTGACTGACAGTGCCACCATCTTCTTCAGCATCACTTTTCTGTTTCTCTTCAAG
TTTCTCTTCTCCTTCCTCCTCCTCATCTCCCTTGTCCTTTTCCTCTTCCTTCTCTTCTTCCTCTTCCTTC
ACATCCGGTTGAGGTGCATCAGTTTTCTTATACTCCATACCACTGGTCTGTTTCTTTCCAGAACAGCAGA
AGAGGATAACCAGGAACACAGGAAGGGCTACAGTTAGAATATAGACTACCCACAGCCACGGGCGCTCTTC
AGCTGCCTCGTTCATCTGCCCCACAACGCCTGGCTCAGCAGCCCCATCAGCAGCTTTCTTCAGGCCCCAT
CCATCATTGGCCCAATCATCAACTATTCTTCGATCAGCACAAATGATAAAGTTGTCAAAAAAAATGTCAG
AGGTCATGGACCACAGCTCCAAACCAATAGCACTAAAAGGAGTCATTCTGAAAGGTTCCAGATCTTCAAA
GAAATCTGGATTTGGTATTTTCCTGGGTTTCCAGATTCCCTGGTAACTGGGATTGTCAATCATAGGAGGC
TTCCATTTGCCTTTATAATTGGGGTTGTCAATCACAGGTCG
