[The description below was written by a language model from this plasmid's Addgene catalogue record.]
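Description:
mEos3.2-Calnexin-N-14 is a mammalian expression plasmid built on the mEos3.2-N1 backbone (about 4.75 kb without insert), an N1-style fusion vector in which a gene of interest is placed upstream of the fluorescent protein coding sequence. It is maintained in E. coli as a high-copy plasmid under kanamycin selection, and it carries a neomycin resistance marker so that transfected mammalian cells can be selected with G418. No feature table is provided, so details such as the origin of replication, the linker between the fusion partners and the exact polyadenylation signal are not documented, although the listed 3′ sequencing primer suggests an SV40 polyA region downstream of the cassette.

The payload is human calnexin (CANX), driven by the CMV promoter and fused at its C terminus to mEos3.2. The record notes an I474N substitution in the calnexin sequence; its significance is not stated. Calnexin is an integral membrane chaperone of the endoplasmic reticulum, so the fusion acts as an ER localization marker, which is the stated purpose. mEos3.2 is a monomeric green-to-red photoconvertible fluorescent protein. The recorded spectral values match its two states, with excitation/emission of 507/516 nm for the green form and 572/580 nm for the red form after photoconversion. The "14" in the name probably refers to the length of the linker between calnexin and the tag, but the record does not confirm this.

The construct is suited to transient or stable expression in mammalian cells for imaging ER morphology and dynamics. Because the tag is photoconvertible, it also suits experiments such as optical highlighting and tracking of a protein subpopulation or single-molecule localization microscopy.
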