Addgene plasmid #57445: mEos3.2-Calnexin-N-14
Purpose: Localization: Endoplasmic Reticulum, Excitation: 507 / 572, Emission: 516 / 580
Depositing lab: Michael Davidson. Depositing organization: Florida State University, Tallahassee.
Backbone
  Vector backbone: mEos3.2-N1
  Backbone size w/o insert (bp): 4750
  Vector type: Mammalian Expression
  Selectable markers: Neomycin (select with G418)
Growth in bacteria
  Bacterial resistance: Kanamycin, 50 μg/mL
  Growth temperature: 37°C
  Growth strain: DH5alpha
  Copy number: High Copy
Gene/Insert
  Gene/Insert name: Calnexin (alt name: NM_001746.3)
  Species: H. sapiens (human)
  Mutation: I474N in Calnexin
  Entrez Gene: CANX (a.k.a. CNX, IP90, P90)
  Promoter: CMV
  Tag / fusion protein: mEos3.2 (C terminal on backbone)
  Cloning method: Unknown
  Sequencing primers: 5′ CMV-F; 3′ SV40pA-R
Terms and licenses: Academic/Nonprofit Terms; Industry Terms
Depositor comments: . Excitation = 507 / 572; Emission = 516 / 580
How to cite: mEos3.2-Calnexin-N-14 was a gift from Michael Davidson (Addgene plasmid # 57445 ; http://n2t.net/addgene:57445 ; RRID:Addgene_57445)
